>Addgene plasmid #187996 | GBH-R-gcryBFP.2 | addgene full sequence | sequence record 380740 | Addgene NGS Result
TTTAAATGGTACCGAGCAGAGGTGTAAAAAGTACTCAAAAATTTTACTCAAGTGAAAGTACAAGTACTTA
GGGAAAATTTTACTCAATTAAAAGTAAAAGTATCTGGCTAGAATCTTACTTGAGTAAAAGTAAAAAAGTA
CTCCATTAAAATTGTACTTGAGTATTAAGGAAGTAAAAGTAAAAGCAAGAAAGAAAACTAGAGTGGTCTC
CCTTTAGTGAGGGTCAATTGATGGGAGGCGTTCGGGCCACAGCGGACACGCAGGTGCGCAACGCAATTAA
TGTGAGTTAGCTCACTCATTAGGCACCCCAGGCTTTACACTTTATGCTTCCGGCTCGTATGTTGTGTGGA
ATTGTGAGCGGATAACAATTTCACACAGGAAACAGCTATGACCATGATTACGCCAAGCGCGCAATTAACC
CTCACTAAAGGGAACAAAAGCTGGAGGACCTCGAGGGGGGGCCCGGTACCCAATTCGCCCTATAGTGAGT
CGTATTACGCGCGCTCACTGGCCGTCGTTTTACAACGTCGTGACTGGGAAAACCCTGGCGTTACCCAACT
TAATCGCCTTGCAGCACATCCCCCTTTCGCCAGCTGGCGTAATAGCGAAGAGGCCCGCACCGATCGCCCT
TCCCAACAGTTGCGCAGCCTGAATGGCGAATGGACCTGCCACACTTCCTTGCTAGACAATGGGCCCATAA
CTTTAAATAATGCCAATTATTTAAAGTTACTATCATAACTTCGTATAGCATACATTATACGAAGTTATAC
CTAGGCTTACCACCCACTAGCGGTCAGACTGCAGATTGCAGCACGAAACAGGAAGCTGACTCCACATGGT
CACATGCTCACTGAAGTGTTGACTTCCCTGACAGCTGTGCACTTTCTAAACCGGTTTTCTCATTCATTTA
CAGTCAGCCGGAATTCACCCGGGTACCGGAAGGTGCCTCCTCCGAGGACGTCATCAAGGAGTTCATGCGC
TTCAAGGTGCGCATGGAGGGCTCCGTGAACGGCCACGAGTTCGAGATCGAGGGCGAGGGCGAGGGCCGCC
CCTACGAGGGCACCCAGACCGCCAAGCTGAAGGTGACCAAGGGCGGCCCCCTGCCCTTCGCCTGGGACAT
CCTGTCCCCTCAGTTCCAGTACGGCTCCAAGGCCTACGTGAAGCACCCCGCCGACATCCCCGACTACTTG
AAGCTGTCCTTCCCCGAGGGCTTCAAGTGGGAGCGCGTGATGAACTTCGAGGACGGCGGCGTGGTGACCG
TGACCCAGGACTCCTCCCTGCAGGACGGCGAGTTCATCTACAAGGTGAAGCTGCGCGGCACCAACTTCCC
CTCCGACGGCCCCGTAATGCAGAAGAAGACCATGGGCTGGGAGGCCTCCACCGAGCGGATGTACCCCGAG
GACGGCGCCCTGAAGGGCGAGATCAAGATGAGGCTGAAGCTGAAGGACGGCGGCCACTACGACGCCGAGG
TCAAGACCACCTACATGGCCAAGAAGCCCGTGCAGCTGCCCGGCGCCTACAAGACCGACATCAAGCTGGA
CATCACCTCCCACAACGAGGACTACACCATCGTGGAACAGTACGAGCGCGCCGAGGGCCGCCACTCCACC
GGAGCCTAAGACTAGTAATTAAGTCTCAGCCACCGTTAACTGAACATGTCAAAACCTGTGGAGACTGTTG
AGATTTGATGTTCTGAAAAGATAAAGCCTATAAATAAAATGTTGCCCAAATTTCCTGCCTGATGTTTTTC
TTTGTCTTTGCTACATGGCTTTGCTGCTCGGATCGGCTCACTCTGTGTATGCCACGTTCACTTTGTACTC
TCCTTCTCACGGTAGGTTTATTATTTTTAGATGTGCAGTTAGTTTCTGTGAAATAACACACCACACACTG
ATATTGTCTGTGCATTGACTTGGTGAGTGCACATTGTTTTTGATCTTGACATATTTATATTTGATTGATC
AGGTGAACTGTGTGAATCTAAAGTGCTCCATACAGATGTTCTGCATTGAAAATATTCTCATTTTATTAGT
GGAAGTGAGTGTATGCCACATCCAATCAATTTCAGCAAACACCCCAGTATGATTTAATGCAAAAAAATGA
AGGTATCAAACACGCATTACTACTTTGCAGTTAAATATTTAACATTTATTCCAACACGAAAAAAAGCAGT
AAATAACACTTTGACAAACACGTCAGGACATCTTATTTTTGTCACCCTCACAGGCAATTTAGTATAATAT
ATTATATATATATATATATCATATAATAATATTCAGTATAATATATATATATATATCATATTATAATATT
CAGTATAATATAAAACACAAACACATATATGTATAATATAATATAACATTTTTATTTATTGAGATGCCTC
TATGGACCGTGTTATAAGAAGTAAAGATCAGGAGAAGTAAACATGAAGTGTAATTATGAATACTGATGTT
AAATTAAGCTATGATGAGTTTTCACTGTTAATTTACCATCTCAATTAAATGTTGATGCCTCCATGACCAA
GTTAAGCAGATGAGACTGAGGACAACTGTAGAAGACAAGATGTTCACTTTGCTGAATATAGCTGGCTTGA
CAGTTATCTATGACTCTATAAATATATATATATTTTTTTTTTTATAAAATGATTTATTTATAACTATATA
TCCATTTCTCAGACAGGTGCTTCATATCCCTCACTCCCGTAGCTGTCCATGCTGGATCTGTCCCCGTTGT
TTTTAAAAAGCTAAATAAGTTATTAACATGACTGCATCCAGCGAGCCAAACCTGTCTGGTGTACAGCTAC
CAGAGAAGCTTGAGATCCTAGTCACCGGCGTTCCTAGTTCTTTAAACTGTTACAAAGTGTTTGGACCAGC
AACTGAATTGCACTGTAAATTACCACATCAGGGTCTCCGGGGTCAACGCTGCTAAGCAATGGACTGGAAA
ATTTGTGACATTGAGTTTTTGGAATAACTGGGAATGCTGGATAACTCTTTGGGTAAAGCTATGGAACAAA
AGTACCAGCATGAACTAAGAAATGACTGTCACAGCACAACATCAAACACAATGCAAGACAAAGGTTCTCT
GCTTTTGCCTTACTTGACAGAAAAAGTAAGCTCTAGGTTCATCGCATGCAGACAGCAGCAATACATGACA
TATATAAAGGCTGGCTCTTTTCTCCCTTCCATTGAACTGAAACTTCCACTCAGTCAGACTTGCGGGGGAT
CCACAGCCTGACTAACTCGACAAACCCCCCCAAACCTAAGGTGAGTTGATCTTTAAGCTTTTTACATTTT
CAGCTCGCATATATCAATTCGCGCGCATTGTCACACTAGCACCCACTAGCGGTCAGACTGCAGATTGCAG
CACGAAACAGGAAGCTGACTCCACATGGTCACATGCTCACTGAAGTGTTGACTTCCCTGACAGCTGTGCA
CTTTCTAAACCGGTTTTCTCATTCATTTACAGTTCAGCCGGAATTCACCTCGAGACCATGGCTCCAAAGA
AGAAGCGTAAGGTAACCATGAGCGAGCTGATTAAGGAGAACATGCACATGAAGCTGTACATGGAGGGCAC
CGTGGACAACCATCACTTCAAGTGCACATCCGAGGGCGAAGGCAAGCCCTACGAGGGCACCCAGACCATG
AGAATCAAGGTGGTCGAGGGCGGCCCTCTCCCCTTCGCCTTCGACATCCTGGCTACTAGCTTCCTCTACG
GCAGCAAGACCTTCATCAACCACACCCAGGGCATCCCCGACTTCTTCAAGCAGTCCTTCCCTGAGGGCTT
CACATGGGAGAGAGTCACCACATACGAAGACGGGGGCGTGCTGACCGCTACCCAGGACACCAGCCTCCAG
GACGGCTGCCTCATCTACAACGTCAAGATCAGAGGGGTGAACTTCACATCCAACGGCCCTGTGATGCAGA
AGAAAACACTCGGCTGGGAGGCCTTCACCGAGACGCTGTACCCCGCTGACGGCGGCCTGGAAGGCAGAAA
CGACATGGCCCTGAAGCTCGTGGGCGGGAGCCATCTGATCGCAAACATCAAGACCACATATAGATCCAAG
AAACCCGCTAAGAACCTCAAGATGCCTGGCGTCTACTATGTGGACTACAGACTGGAAAGAATCAAGGAGG
CCAACAACGAGACCTACGTCGAGCAGCACGAGGTGGCAGTGGCCAGATACTGCGACCTCCCTAGCAAACT
GGGGCACAAGCTCAATTAAAGCTGAGATCTGTGCCTTCTAGTTGCCAGCCATCTGTTGTTTGCCCCTCCC
CCGTGCCTTCCTTGACCCTGGAAGGTGCCACTCCCACTGTCCTTTCCTAATAAAATGAGGAAATTGCATC
GCATTGTCTGAGTAGGTGTCATTCTATTCTGGGGGGTGGGGTGGGGCAGGACAGCAAGGGGGAGGATTGG
GAAGACAATAGCAGGCATGCTGGGGATGCGGTGGGCTCTATGGCTTCTGAGGCGGAAAGAACCAAAGGGC
GAATTAATTCATTGATGAGTTTGGACAAACCACAACTAGAATGCAGTGAAAAAAATGCTTTATTTGTGAA
ATTTGTGATGCTATTGCTTTATTTGTAACCATTATAAGCTGCAATAAACAAGTTAACAACAACAATTGCA
TTCATTTTATGTTTCAGGTTCAGGGGGAGGTGTGGGAGGTTTTTTAAAGCAAGTAAAACCTCTACAAATG
TGGTCATTGATGAGTTTGGACAAACCACAACTAGAATGCAGTGAAAAAAATGCTTTATTTGTGAAATTTG
TGATGCTATTGCTTTATTTGTAACCATTATAAGCTGCAATAAACAAGTTAACAACAACAATTGCATTCAT
TTTATGTTTCAGGTTCAGGGGGAGGTGTGGGAGGTTTTTTAAAGCAAGTAAAACCTCTACAAATGTGGTC
ATTCAGATCAATTAACCCTCACCCGGGCTAGCGATGCATGGGAGCTCAAGACGTCTGATAACTTCGTATA
GCATACATTATACGAAGTTATCTACCTAACTTTAAATAATGCCAATTATTTAAAGTTACTTCCGCGCCCG
GGGAGCCCAAGGGCACGCCCTGGCACCTGACGTACGTTGTCTAGCAAGGAAGTGAAGAGCTATCCGGATA
TATATGTATGTTATCATAACTGTACTGGCTATGTCAGGTGGTAATGACTGTAACGTTACGTTACTCGTTG
TAGGCACGACATTGAATATGCTCTTCTCCGCTGTGGCCCGAACGCCTCCCGCTAGCGATGGGATCTAATA
CGACTCACTATAGGGAGACCAAGGGAAAATAGAATGAAGTGATCTCCAAAAAATAAGTACTTTTTGACTG
TAAATAAAATTGTAAGGAGTAAAAAGTACTTTTTTTTCTAAAAAAATGTAATTAAGTAAAAGTAAAAGTA
TTGATTTTTAATTGTACTCAAGTAAAGTAAAAATCCCCAAAAATAATACTTAAGTACAGTAATCAAGTAA
AATTACTCAAGTACTTTACACCTCTGGGATCCAGCTGCATCATGAACAATAAAACTGTCTGCTTACATAA
ACAGTAATACAAGGGGTGTTATGAGCCATATTCAACGGGAAACGTCGAGGCCGCGATTAAATTCCAACAT
GGATGCTGATTTATATGGGTATAAATGGGCTCGCGATAATGTCGGGCAATCAGGTGCGACAATCTATCGC
TTGTATGGGAAGCCCGATGCGCCAGAGTTGTTTCTGAAACATGGCAAAGGTAGCGTTGCCAATGATGTTA
CAGATGAGATGGTCAGACTAAACTGGCTGACGGAATTTATGCCTCTTCCGACCATCAAGCATTTTATCCG
TACTCCTGATGATGCATGGTTACTCACCACTGCGATCCCCGGAAAAACAGCATTCCAGGTATTAGAAGAA
TATCCTGATTCAGGTGAAAATATTGTTGATGCGCTGGCAGTGTTCCTGCGCCGGTTGCATTCGATTCCTG
TTTGTAATTGTCCTTTTAACAGCGATCGCGTATTTCGTCTCGCTCAGGCGCAATCACGAATGAATAACGG
TTTGGTTGATGCGAGTGATTTTGATGACGAGCGTAATGGCTGGCCTGTTGAACAAGTCTGGAAAGAAATG
CATAAACTTTTGCCATTCTCACCGGATTCAGTCGTCACTCATGGTGATTTCTCACTTGATAACCTTATTT
TTGACGAGGGGAAATTAATAGGTTGTATTGATGTTGGACGAGTCGGAATCGCAGACCGATACCAGGATCT
TGCCATCCTATGGAACTGCCTCGGTGAGTTTTCTCCTTCATTACAGAAACGGCTTTTTCAAAAATATGGT
ATTGATAATCCTGATATGAATAAATTGCAGTTTCATTTGATGCTCGATGAGTTTTTCTAATCAGAATTGG
TTAATTGGTTGTAACACTGGCAAAAAGGATCTAGGTGAAGATCCTTTTTGATAATCTCATGACCAAAATC
CCTTAACGTGAGTTTTCGTTCCACTGAGCGTCAGACCCCGTAGAAAAGATCAAAGGATCTTCTTGAGATC
CTTTTTTTCTGCGCGTAATCTGCTGCTTGCAAACAAAAAAACCACCGCTACCAGCGGTGGTTTGTTTGCC
GGATCAAGAGCTACCAACTCTTTTTCCGAAGGTAACTGGCTTCAGCAGAGCGCAGATACCAAATACTGTT
CTTCTAGTGTAGCCGTAGTTAGGCCACCACTTCAAGAACTCTGTAGCACCGCCTACATACCTCGCTCTGC
TAATCCTGTTACCAGTGGCTGCTGCCAGTGGCGATAAGTCGTGTCTTACCGGGTTGGACTCAAGACGATA
GTTACCGGATAAGGCGCAGCGGTCGGGCTGAACGGGGGGTTCGTGCACACAGCCCAGCTTGGAGCGAACG
ACCTACACCGAACTGAGATACCTACAGCGTGAGCTATGAGAAAGCGCCACGGTTCCCGAAGGGAGAAAGG
CGGACAGGTATCCGGTAAGCGGCAGGGTCGGAACAGGAGAGCGCACGAGGGAGCTTCCAGGGGGAAACGC
CTGGTATCTTTATAGTCCTGTCGGGTTTCGCCACCTCTGACTTGAGCGTCGATTTTTGTGATGCTCGTCA
GGGGGGCGGAGCCTATGGAAAAACGCCAGCAACGCGGCCTTTTTACGGTTCCTGGCCTTTTGCTGGCCTT
TTGCTCACATGTTCTTTCCTGCGTTATCCCCTGATTCTGTGGATAACCGTATTACCGCCTTTGAGTGAGC
TGATACCGCTCGCCGCAGCCGAACGACCGAGCGCAGCGAGTCAGTGAGCGAGGAAGCGGAACAGA
Features (pLannotate 1.2.2; 23 found; start..end, strand, type, name):
    203..221     -  promoter       T7 Φ3.8 promoter (fragment): weak promoter for bacteriophage T7 RNA polymerase
    278..299     +  protein_bind   CAP binding site: CAP binding activates transcription in the presence of cAMP. E. coli catabolite activator protein
    314..344     +  promoter       lac promoter: promoter for the E. coli lac operon
    352..368     +  protein_bind   lac operator: The lac repressor binds to the lac operator to inhibit transcription in E. coli. This inhibition can be relieved by adding lactose or isopropyl-β-D-thiogalactopyranoside (IPTG). lac repressor encoded by lacI
    413..431     +  promoter       T3 promoter: promoter for bacteriophage T3 RNA polymerase
    447..470     +  misc_feature   MCS (fragment): pBluescript multiple cloning site
    479..497     -  promoter       T7 promoter: promoter for bacteriophage T7 RNA polymerase
    505..660     +  CDS            lacZα (fragment): LacZα fragment of β-galactosidase; lacZ fragment
    735..768     +  protein_bind   loxP: Cre-mediated recombination occurs in the 8-bp core sequence (GCATACAT). Cre recombinase
    945..1619    +  CDS            mRFP1: monomeric derivative of DsRed (Campbell et al., 2002) mammalian codon-optimized
   2280..2296    +  promoter       LEU2 promoter (fragment): S. cerevisiae LEU2
   3518..4216    +  CDS            TagBFP: TagBFP is a basic (constitutively fluorescent) blue fluorescent protein published in 2008, derived from Entacmaea quadricolor. It is reported to be a very rapidly-maturing monomer with very low acid sensitivity.
   4229..4453    +  polyA_signal   bGH poly(A) signal: bovine growth hormone polyadenylation signal
   4457..4474    +  promoter       SV40 promoter (fragment): SV40 enhancer and early promoter
   4523..4604    -  polyA_signal   SV40 poly(A) signal: SV40 polyadenylation signal
   4627..4694    -  CDS            large T antigen (fragment): large T antigen from SV40 (simian virus 40)
   4728..4809    -  polyA_signal   SV40 poly(A) signal: SV40 polyadenylation signal
   4832..4899    -  CDS            large T antigen (fragment): large T antigen from SV40 (simian virus 40)
   4958..4991    +  protein_bind   loxP: Cre-mediated recombination occurs in the 8-bp core sequence (GCATACAT). Cre recombinase
   5033..5066    -  protein_bind   attB: minimal attB site for the φC31 integrase (Groth et al., 2000) phage φC31 integrase
   5246..5264    +  promoter       T7 promoter: promoter for bacteriophage T7 RNA polymerase
   5551..6360    +  CDS            KanR: aminoglycoside phosphotransferase; aph(3')-Ia; confers resistance to kanamycin in bacteria or G418 (Geneticin®) in eukaryotes
   6503..7091    +  rep_origin     ori: high-copy-number ColE1/pMB1/pBR322/pUC origin of replication
