[The description below was written by a language model from this plasmid's Addgene catalogue record and pLannotate feature annotations shown in this document.]
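Description:
GBH-R-gcryBFP.2 is a cloning vector, built on the pKTol2-SE backbone, for making targeted, conditional gene-break alleles in zebrafish. It is maintained in E. coli as a high-copy plasmid through a ColE1/pUC-type origin and selected with kanamycin via the KanR aminoglycoside phosphotransferase gene. The sequenced record is about 7.3 kb. Backbone remnants include lac promoter/operator elements, a lacZα fragment, and T3 and T7 phage promoters. Several very short annotated fragments (LEU2 and SV40 promoter pieces, large T antigen fragments) are probably incidental matches or parts of the polyadenylation regions rather than functional units.

The payload is a protein-trap mutagenesis cassette designed to be inserted into an intron of a chosen gene. Its primary reporter is mRFP1, which has no promoter of its own and relies on the endogenous promoter of the targeted locus, so red fluorescence reports expression of the trapped gene as its transcript is disrupted. A secondary marker, TagBFP followed by the bGH polyadenylation signal, is recorded as driven by a gamma crystallin promoter, which would give lens fluorescence for identifying carriers independently of the trapped gene's expression. That promoter is not annotated in the feature table. Two SV40 polyadenylation signals lie on the opposite strand downstream. The whole cassette is flanked by two loxP sites in the same orientation, allowing Cre-mediated excision, which makes the allele conditional. A φC31 attB site sits just outside the second loxP.

The plasmid is supplied without targeting sequences. Users clone a 5′ homology domain using BfuAI and a 3′ homology domain using BspQI to direct integration to the locus of interest. The record does not describe splice acceptor or other trap elements in detail.
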