Addgene plasmid #187996: GBH-R-gcryBFP.2
Purpose: Cloning vector for conditional, intronic, targeted integration of a genebreak cassette optimized for zebrafish
Depositing lab: Karl Clark. Depositing organization: Mayo Foundation for Medical Education and Research.
Backbone
  Vector backbone: pKTol2-SE
  Backbone manufacturer: K.Clark
  Backbone size w/o insert (bp): 7200
  Vector type: Targetable insertional mutagen and reporter system
Growth in bacteria
  Bacterial resistance: Kanamycin, 50 μg/mL
  Growth temperature: 37°C
  Growth strain: DH5alpha
  Copy number: High Copy
Gene/Insert
  Gene/Insert name: Targeted mRFP protein trap; secondary marker gamma crystallin BFP
  Species: D. rerio (zebrafish)
  Promoter: Endogenuous Promoter; gamma crystallin promotor
  Cloning method: Restriction Enzyme; 5′ cloning site BfuaI (unknown if destroyed); 3′ cloning site BspQI (unknown if destroyed)
  Sequencing primers: 5′ SEQ-pk-F1: TGTATTACTGTTTATGTAAGCAGACA; 3′ SEQ-pk-R1: AGCGAGTCAGTGAGCGA
Terms and licenses: Academic/Nonprofit Terms; Industry Terms: Not Available to Industry
Depositor comments: This plasmid is designed to have homology domains cloned into the 5' end and 3' end. Bfuai is used to clone in the 5' homology domain, while BspQi is used to clone in the 3' homology domain.
How to cite: GBH-R-gcryBFP.2 was a gift from Karl Clark (Addgene plasmid # 187996 ; http://n2t.net/addgene:187996 ; RRID:Addgene_187996)
